Addgene plasmid #14944: ratGlp1-R
Depositing lab: Bernard Thorens. Depositing organization: Universite de Lausanne (UNIL). Publication: Expression cloning of the pancreatic beta cell receptor for the gluco-incretin hormone glucagon-like peptide 1. Thorens B. Proc Natl Acad Sci U S A. 1992 Sep 15. 89(18):8641-5. 10.1073/pnas.89.18.8641 PubMed 1326760.
Backbone
  Vector backbone: pcDNA3?
  Backbone manufacturer: Invitrogen
  Backbone size w/o insert (bp): 5500
  Vector type: Mammalian Expression
  Selectable markers: Neomycin (select with G418)
Growth in bacteria
  Bacterial resistance: Ampicillin, 100 μg/mL
  Growth temperature: 37°C
  Growth strain: DH5alpha
  Copy number: High Copy
Gene/Insert
  Gene/Insert name: Glp1-R (alt names: Glucagon like peptide 1 receptor; GLPR1)
  Species: R. norvegicus (rat)
  Entrez Gene: Glp1r (a.k.a. Glip, RATGL1RCP)
  Cloning method: Restriction Enzyme
  Sequencing primers: 5′ CMV-F
Terms and licenses: Academic/Nonprofit Terms; Industry Terms: Not Available to Industry
How to cite: ratGlp1-R was a gift from Bernard Thorens (Addgene plasmid # 14944 ; http://n2t.net/addgene:14944 ; RRID:Addgene_14944)
