[The description below was written by a language model from this plasmid's Addgene catalogue record.]
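Description:
ratGlp1-R is a mammalian expression plasmid carrying the rat (R. norvegicus) glucagon-like peptide 1 receptor gene, Glp1r. The backbone is recorded only tentatively as pcDNA3 (entered with a question mark), a commercial vector of about 5.5 kb without the insert, so the exact vector identity should be treated as uncertain. The plasmid is maintained in E. coli at high copy number under ampicillin selection. It also provides a neomycin resistance marker, which allows G418 selection of stably transfected mammalian cells.

The record does not explicitly name the promoter driving the insert. However, a CMV forward primer is listed for sequencing from the 5′ end. This fits the CMV immediate-early promoter that drives strong constitutive expression in pcDNA3-type vectors, and it suggests the receptor coding sequence lies directly downstream of that promoter. The insert was introduced by restriction enzyme cloning, but the sites used, the insert size, and any epitope tags or fusion partners are not stated, and no feature table is available to confirm the layout of the elements.

The GLP-1 receptor is the receptor for the gluco-incretin hormone GLP-1, and the associated publication describes its expression cloning from pancreatic beta cells. A construct of this kind is typically used for transient or stable expression of the rat receptor in cultured mammalian cells, for example to study ligand binding, receptor signalling or pharmacology, although the record itself does not list specific applications.
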