>Addgene plasmid #14944 | ratGlp1-R | addgene partial sequence | sequence record 21524 | CMV-F 5'-CGCAAATGGGCGGTAGGCGTG-3'
GCAGAGCTCTCTGGCTACTAGAGAACCACTGCTTACTGGCTTATCGAAATTAATACGACTCACTATAGGG
AGACCCAAGCTTGGTACCGAGCTCGGATCCACTAGTAACGGCCGCCAGTGTGCTCTAAAGATCCCAGGTG
GGAGAGACCCTGTCCTGAGCGCCCCGCCATGGCCGTCACCCCCAGCCTGCTGCGCCTGGCGCTCCTGCTG
CTCGGGGCGGTGGGCAGGGCCGGCCCCCGCCCCCAGGGTGCCACGGTGTCCCTCTCAGAGACAGTGCAGA
AATGGAGAGAGTATCGGCACCAGTGCCAACGTTTCCTCACGGAAGCGCCACTCCTGGCCACAGGTCTCTT
CTGCAACCGAACCTTTGATGACTACGCCTGCTGGCCAGATGGGCCCCCAGGTTCCTTTGTGAATGTCAGT
TGCCCCTGGTACCTGCCGTGGGCCAGTAGTGTGCTCCAAGGGCATGTGTACCGGTTCTGCACGGCCGAGG
GTATCTGGCTGCATAAGGACAACTCCAGCCTGCCCTGCAGGGACCTGTCGGAGTGCGAAGAGTCCAAGCA
AGGAGAGAGAAACTCCCCTGAGGAACAGCTCCTGTCGCTGTACATTATCT
